Features (pLannotate 1.2.2; 34 found; start..end, strand, type, name):
    377..634     +  LTR            5' LTR (truncated): truncated 5' long terminal repeat (LTR) from HIV-1
    681..806     +  misc_feature   HIV-1 Ψ: packaging signal of human immunodeficiency virus type 1
    790..1153    +  CDS            HIV-1 gag (fragment): gag protein from human immunodeficiency virus 1; gag
   1299..1532    +  misc_feature   RRE: The Rev response element (RRE) of HIV-1 allows for Rev-dependent mRNA export from the nucleus to the cytoplasm.
   1909..2009    +  CDS            Rev (fragment): human immunodeficiency virus 1 (HIV-1) Rev protein; rev; enhances nuclear export of unspliced and incompletely spliced viral mRNAs
   2071..2137    +  CDS            small t antigen (fragment): SV40 (simian virus 40) small t antigen
   2144..3322    +  promoter       EF-1α promoter: strong constitutive promoter for human elongation factor EF-1α
   3370..3487    +  misc_feature   cPPT/CTS: central polypurine tract and central termination sequence of HIV-1
   3577..3601    +  protein_bind   attB1: mutant version of attB; recombination site for the Gateway® BP reaction BP Clonase™
   3998..5518    +  CDS            Sox9: SOX9_MOUSE - Also known as Sox-9. Experimental evidence at protein level: Swiss-Prot protein existence level 1. Transcription factor that plays a key role in chondrocytes differentiation and skeletal development (PubMed:10319868, PubMed:11371614, PubMed:12414734, PubMed:15132997, PubMed:18415932, PubMed:20940257, PubMed:28263186). Specifically binds the 5'-ACAAAG-3' DNA motif present in enhancers and super-enhancers and promotes expression of genes important for chondrogenesis, including cartilage matrix protein-coding genes COL2A1, COL4A2, COL9A1, COL11A2 and ACAN, SOX5 and SOX6 (PubMed:91191
   6239..6263    -  protein_bind   attB2: mutant version of attB; recombination site for the Gateway® BP reaction BP Clonase™
   6307..6895    +  misc_feature   WPRE: woodchuck hepatitis virus posttranscriptional regulatory element
   6963..6982    +  misc_feature   cPPT/CTS (fragment): central polypurine tract and central termination sequence of HIV-1
   6984..7018    +  LTR            3' LTR (ΔU3) (fragment): self-inactivating 3' long terminal repeat (LTR) from HIV-1
   7039..7072    +  protein_bind   loxP: Cre-mediated recombination occurs in the 8-bp core sequence (GCATACAT). Cre recombinase
   7092..7272    +  LTR            5' LTR (truncated): truncated 5' long terminal repeat (LTR) from HIV-1
   7297..7315    -  promoter       SP6 promoter: promoter for bacteriophage SP6 RNA polymerase
   7543..7822    +  CDS            TcR (fragment): tetracycline efflux protein; tet; confers resistance to tetracycline
   7823..7871    -  misc_feature   bom (fragment): basis of mobility region from pBR322
   7973..8008    -  CDS            rop (fragment): Rop protein, which maintains plasmids at low copy number; rop
   8103..8207    +  promoter       AmpR promoter: bla
   8208..9068    +  CDS            AmpR: β-lactamase; bla; confers resistance to ampicillin, carbenicillin, and related antibiotics
   9239..9827    +  rep_origin     ori: high-copy-number ColE1/pMB1/pBR322/pUC origin of replication
  10010..10066   +  CDS            lacI (fragment): lac repressor; lacI; The lac repressor binds to the lac operator to inhibit transcription in E. coli. This inhibition can be relieved by adding lactose or isopropyl-β-D-thiogalactopyranoside (IPTG).
  10073..10402   +  promoter       SV40 promoter: SV40 enhancer and early promoter
  10602..10721   +  CDS            gpt (fragment): XGPT_ECOLI - Also known as gpp, gxu. Experimental evidence at protein level: Swiss-Prot protein existence level 1. Purine salvage pathway enzyme that catalyzes the transfer of the ribosyl-5-phosphate group from 5-phospho-alpha-D-ribose 1- diphosphate (PRPP) to the N9 position of the 6-oxopurines guanine and xanthine to form the corresponding ribonucleotides GMP (guanosine 5'- monophosphate) and XMP (xanthosine 5'-monophosphate), with the release of PPi. To a lesser extent, also acts on hypoxanthine (PubMed:9100006, PubMed:3886014). Does not ribophosphorylate adenine (PubMed:3886014). From Esch
  10721..11056   +  CDS            gpt (fragment): XGPT_ECOLI - Also known as gpp, gxu. Experimental evidence at protein level: Swiss-Prot protein existence level 1. Purine salvage pathway enzyme that catalyzes the transfer of the ribosyl-5-phosphate group from 5-phospho-alpha-D-ribose 1- diphosphate (PRPP) to the N9 position of the 6-oxopurines guanine and xanthine to form the corresponding ribonucleotides GMP (guanosine 5'- monophosphate) and XMP (xanthosine 5'-monophosphate), with the release of PPi. To a lesser extent, also acts on hypoxanthine (PubMed:9100006, PubMed:3886014). Does not ribophosphorylate adenine (PubMed:3886014). From Esch
  11151..11456   +  CDS            frsA (fragment): FRSA_ECOLI - Also known as yafA. Experimental evidence at protein level: Swiss-Prot protein existence level 1. Catalyzes the hydrolysis of esters (PubMed:15808744). Displays esterase activity toward pNP-butyrate (PubMed:15808744). May stimulate mixed-acid fermentation by acting as a fermentation/respiration switch that down-regulates respiration and up- regulates fermentation rates (PubMed:15169777). From Escherichia coli (strain K12).
  11460..11534   +  CDS            small t antigen (fragment): SV40 (simian virus 40) small t antigen
  11536..11601   +  intron         small t intron: SV40 (simian virus 40) small t antigen intron
  11731..11751   +  CDS            SV40 NLS: nuclear localization signal of SV40 (simian virus 40) large T antigen
  12070..12153   +  CDS            large T antigen (fragment): large T antigen from SV40 (simian virus 40)
  12176..12310   +  polyA_signal   SV40 poly(A) signal: SV40 polyadenylation signal
  12477..329     +  CDS            nef (fragment) (across the origin): NEF_HV1BR - Experimental evidence at protein level: Swiss-Prot protein existence level 1. Extracellular Nef protein targets CD4(+) T-lymphocytes for apoptosis by interacting with CXCR4 surface receptors (PubMed:14990729). From Human immunodeficiency virus type 1 group M subtype B (isolate BRU/LAI) (HIV-1).
>Addgene plasmid | pWPXL-Sox9 Sequencing Result | analyzer sequence | sequence record 228487
TGGAAGGGCTAATTCACTCCCAAAGAAGACAAGATATCCTTGATCTGTGGATCTACCACACACAAGGCTA
CTTCCCTGATTAGCAGAACTACACACCAGGGCCAGGGGTCAGATATCCACTGACCTTTGGATGGTGCTAC
AAGCTAGTACCAGTTGAGCCAGATAAGGTAGAAGAGGCCAATAAAGGAGAGAACACCAGCTTGTTACACC
CTGTGAGCCTGCATGGGATGGATGACCCGGAGAGAGAAGTGTTAGAGTGGAGGTTTGACAGCCGCCTAGC
ATTTCATCACGTGGCCCGAGAGCTGCATCCGGAGTACTTCAAGAACTGCTGATATCGAGCTTGCTACAAG
GGACTTTCCGCTGGGGACTTTCCAGGGAGGCGTGGCCTGGGCGGGACTGGGGAGTGGCGAGCCCTCAGAT
CCTGCATATAAGCAGCTGCTTTTTGCCTGTACTGGGTCTCTCTGGTTAGACCAGATCTGAGCCTGGGAGC
TCTCTGGCTAACTAGGGAACCCACTGCTTAAGCCTCAATAAAGCTTGCCTTGAGTGCTTCAAGTAGTGTG
TGCCCGTCTGTTGTGTGACTCTGGTAACTAGAGATCCCTCAGACCCTTTTAGTCAGTGTGGAAAATCTCT
AGCAGTGGCGCCCGAACAGGGACTTGAAAGCGAAAGGGAAACCAGAGGAGCTCTCTCGACGCAGGACTCG
GCTTGCTGAAGCGCGCACGGCAAGAGGCGAGGGGCGGCGACTGGTGAGTACGCCAAAAATTTTGACTAGC
GGAGGCTAGAAGGAGAGAGATGGGTGCGAGAGCGTCAGTATTAAGCGGGGGAGAATTAGATCGCGATGGG
AAAAAATTCGGTTAAGGCCAGGGGGAAAGAAAAAATATAAATTAAAACATATAGTATGGGCAAGCAGGGA
GCTAGAACGATTCGCAGTTAATCCTGGCCTGTTAGAAACATCAGAAGGCTGTAGACAAATACTGGGACAG
CTACAACCATCCCTTCAGACAGGATCAGAAGAACTTAGATCATTATATAATACAGTAGCAACCCTCTATT
GTGTGCATCAAAGGATAGAGATAAAAGACACCAAGGAAGCTTTAGACAAGATAGAGGAAGAGCAAAACAA
AAGTAAGACCACCGCACAGCAAGCGGCCGCTGATCTTCAGACCTGGAGGAGGAGATATGAGGGACAATTG
GAGAAGTGAATTATATAAATATAAAGTAGTAAAAATTGAACCATTAGGAGTAGCACCCACCAAGGCAAAG
AGAAGAGTGGTGCAGAGAGAAAAAAGAGCAGTGGGAATAGGAGCTTTGTTCCTTGGGTTCTTGGGAGCAG
CAGGAAGCACTATGGGCGCAGCGTCAATGACGCTGACGGTACAGGCCAGACAATTATTGTCTGGTATAGT
GCAGCAGCAGAACAATTTGCTGAGGGCTATTGAGGCGCAACAGCATCTGTTGCAACTCACAGTCTGGGGC
ATCAAGCAGCTCCAGGCAAGAATCCTGGCTGTGGAAAGATACCTAAAGGATCAACAGCTCCTGGGGATTT
GGGGTTGCTCTGGAAAACTCATTTGCACCACTGCTGTGCCTTGGAATGCTAGTTGGAGTAATAAATCTCT
GGAACAGATTTGGAATCACACGACCTGGATGGAGTGGGACAGAGAAATTAACAATTACACAAGCTTAATA
CACTCCTTAATTGAAGAATCGCAAAACCAGCAAGAAAAGAATGAACAAGAATTATTGGAATTAGATAAAT
GGGCAAGTTTGTGGAATTGGTTTAACATAACAAATTGGCTGTGGTATATAAAATTATTCATAATGATAGT
AGGAGGCTTGGTAGGTTTAAGAATAGTTTTTGCTGTACTTTCTATAGTGAATAGAGTTAGGCAGGGATAT
TCACCATTATCGTTTCAGACCCACCTCCCAACCCCGAGGGGACCCGACAGGCCCGAAGGAATAGAAGAAG
AAGGTGGAGAGAGAGACAGAGACAGATCCATTCGATTAGTGAACGGATCTCGACGGTATCGATCACGAGA
CTAGCCTCGACCATCGATGTCGACGATAAGCTTTGCAAAGATGGATAAAGTTTTAAACAGAGAGGAATCT
TTGCAGCTAATGGACCTTCTAGGTCTTGAAAGGAGTGGGAATTGGCTCCGGTGCCCGTCAGTGGGCAGAG
CGCACATCGCCCACAGTCCCCGAGAAGTTGGGGGGAGGGGTCGGCAATTGAACCGGTGCCTAGAGAAGGT
GGCGCGGGGTAAACTGGGAAAGTGATGTCGTGTACTGGCTCCGCCTTTTTCCCGAGGGTGGGGGAGAACC
GTATATAAGTGCAGTAGTCGCCGTGAACGTTCTTTTTCGCAACGGGTTTGCCGCCAGAACACAGGTAAGT
GCCGTGTGTGGTTCCCGCGGGCCTGGCCTCTTTACGGGTTATGGCCCTTGCGTGCCTTGAATTACTTCCA
CCTGGCTGCAGTACGTGATTCTTGATCCCGAGCTTCGGGTTGGAAGTGGGTGGGAGAGTTCGAGGCCTTG
CGCTTAAGGAGCCCCTTCGCCTCGTGCTTGAGTTGAGGCCTGGCCTGGGCGCTGGGGCCGCCGCGTGCGA
ATCTGGTGGCACCTTCGCGCCTGTCTCGCTGCTTTCGATAAGTCTCTAGCCATTTAAAATTTTTGATGAC
CTGCTGCGACGCTTTTTTTCTGGCAAGATAGTCTTGTAAATGCGGGCCAAGATCTGCACACTGGTATTTC
GGTTTTTGGGGCCGCGGGCGGCGACGGGGCCCGTGCGTCCCAGCGCACATGTTCGGCGAGGCGGGGCCTG
CGAGCGCGGCCACCGAGAATCGGACGGGGGTAGTCTCAAGCTGGCCGGCCTGCTCTGGTGCCTGGCCTCG
CGCCGCCGTGTATCGCCCCGCCCTGGGCGGCAAGGCTGGCCCGGTCGGCACCAGTTGCGTGAGCGGAAAG
ATGGCCGCTTCCCGGCCCTGCTGCAGGGAGCTCAAAATGGAGGACGCGGCGCTCGGGAGAGCGGGCGGGT
GAGTCACCCACACAAAGGAAAAGGGCCTTTCCGTCCTCAGCCGTCGCTTCATGTGACTCCACGGAGTACC
GGGCGCCGTCCAGGCACCTCGATTAGTTCTCGAGCTTTTGGAGTACGTCGTCTTTAGGTTGGGGGGAGGG
GTTTTATGCGATGGAGTTTCCCCACACTGAGTGGGTGGAGACTGAAGTTAGGCCAGCTTGGCACTTGATG
TAATTCTCCTTGGAATTTGCCCTTTTTGAGTTTGGATCTTGGTTCATTCTCAAGCCTCAGACAGTGGTTC
AAAGTTTTTTTCTTCCATTTCAGGTGTCGTGAGGAATTTCGACATTTAAATTTAATTAATCTCGACGGTA
TCGGTTAACTTTTAAAAGAAAAGGGGGGATTGGGGGGTACAGTGCAGGGGAAAGAATAGTAGACATAATA
GCAACAGACATACAAACTAAAGAATTACAAAAACAAATTACAAAAATTCAAAATTTTATCGATCACGAGA
CTAGCCTCGAGGTTTAAACTACGGGATCCAGGCCTAAGCTTACGCGTCCCAGTGTGGTGGAATTCTGCAG
ATATCAACAAGTTTGTACAAAAAAGCAGGCTGGTACCGGTCCGGAATTCCCGGGATATCGTCGACCCACG
CGTCCGAGCGCTGCTCGGAACTGCCTGGAAACTTCTGTGGGAGCGACAACTTTACCAGTTTCAGTCCAGG
AACTTTTCTTTGCAAGAGAGACGAGGTGCAAGTGGCCCCGGTTTCGTTCTCTGTTTTCCCTCCCTCCTCC
TCCGCTCCGACTCGCCTTCCCCGGGTTTAGAGCCGGCAGCTGAGACCCGCCACCCAGCGCCTCTGCTAAG
TGCCCGCCGCCGCAGCCCGGTGACGCGCCAACCTCCCCGGGAGCCGTTCGCTCGGCGTCCGCGTCCGGGC
AGCTGAGGGAAGAGGAGCCCCAGCCGCCGCGGCTTCTCGCCTTTCCCGGCCACCCGCCCCCTGCCCCGGG
CTCGCGTATGAATCTCCTGGACCCCTTCATGAAGATGACCGACGAGCAGGAGAAGGGCCTGTCTGGCGCC
CCCAGCCCCACCATGTCGGAGGACTCGGCTGGTTCGCCCTGTCCCTCGGGCTCCGGCTCGGACACGGAGA
ACACCCGGCCCCAGGAGAACACCTTCCCCAAGGGCGAGCCGGATCTGAAGAAGGAGAGCGAGGAAGATAA
GTTCCCCGTGTGCATCCGCGAGGCGGTCAGCCAGGTGCTGAAGGGCTACGACTGGACGCTGGTGCCCATG
CCCGTGCGCGTCAACGGCTCCAGCAAGAACAAGCCACACGTCAAGCGACCCATGAACGCCTTCATGGTGT
GGGCGCAGGCTGCGCGCAGGAAGCTGGCAGACCAGTACCCGCATCTGCACAACGCGGAGCTCAGCAAGAC
TCTGGGCAAGCTCTGGAGGCTGCTGAACGAGAGCGAGAAGAGACCCTTCGTGGAGGAGGCGGAGCGGCTG
CGCGTGCAGCACAAGAAAGACCACCCCGATTACAAGTACCAGCCCCGGCGGAGGAAGTCGGTGAAGAACG
GACAAGCGGAGGCCGAAGAGGCCACGGAACAGACTCACATCTCTCCTAATGCTATCTTCAAGGCGCTGCA
AGCCGACTCCCCACATTCCTCCTCCGGCATGAGTGAGGTGCACTCCCCGGGCGAGCACTCTGGGCAATCT
CAGGGTCCGCCGACCCCACCCACCACTCCCAAAACCGACGTGCAAGCTGGCAAAGTTGATCTGAAGCGAG
AGGGGCGCCCTCTGGCAGAGGGGGGCAGACAGCCCCCCATCGACTTCCGCGACGTGGACATCGGTGAACT
GAGCAGCGACGTCATCTCCAACATTGAGACCTTCGACGTCAATGAGTTTGACCAATACTTGCCACCCAAC
GGCCACCCAGGGGTTCCGGCCACCCACGGCCAGGTCACCTACACTGGCAGTTACGGCATCAGCAGCACCG
CACCCACCCCTGCGACCGCGGGCCACGTGTGGATGTCGAAGCAGCAGGCGCCGCCCCCTCCTCCGCAGCA
GCCTCCGCAGGCCCCGCAAGCCCCACAGGCGCCTCCGCAGCAGCAAGCACCCCCGCAGCAGCCGCAGGCA
CCCCAGCAGCAGCAGGCACACACGCTCACCACGCTGAGCAGCGAGCCAGGCCAGTCCCAGCGAACGCACA
TCAAGACGGAGCAGCTGAGCCCCAGCCACTACAGCGAGCAGCAGCAGCACTCCCCGCAACAGATCTCCTA
CAGCCCCTTCAACCTTCCTCACTACAGCCCCTCCTACCCGCCCATCACCCGCTCGCAATACGACTACGCT
GACCATCAGAACTCCGGCTCCTACTACAGTCACGCAGCCGGCCAGGGCTCAGGGCTCTACTCCACCTTCA
CTTACATGAACCCCGCGCAGCGCCCCATGTACACCCCCATCGCTGACACCTCCGGGGTCCCTTCCATCCC
GCAGACCCACAGCCCGCAGCACTGGGAACAACCAGTCTACACACAGCTCACCAGACCCTGAGAAGAGAAA
AGCTATGGTGACAGAGCTGATCTTTTTTTTTTTTTTTTTTAAAGAAGAAAAGAAAGAAACGAAAAGAAAA
AGCTGAAGAAATCAAGAACCAATTGAAATTCCTTTGGACACTTTTTTTTTTGTCTATCGTTAATTTTTAA
AGACATGTAAAGGAAGGTAACGATTGCTGGGATTCCAGGAGAGAGACTTTAAGACTTTGTCTGAGCTCAT
GACAACATATTGCAAATGGCCGGGCCACTCGTGGCCAGACGGACAGCACTCCTGGCCAGATGGACCCACC
AGTATCAGCGAGGAGGGGCTTGTCTCCTTCAGAGTTAACATGGAGGACGATTGGAGAATCTCCCTGCCTG
TTTGGACTTTGTAATTATTTTTTAGCCGTAATTAAAGAAAAAAAAAGTCCTCTGTGAGGAATATTCTCTA
TTTTAAATACTTTTAGTATGTACTGTGTATGACTCATTACCATTTTGAGGGGATTTATACATATTTTAGA
TAAAAAAAGTTAAATGCTCTTATTTTTCCAACAGCTTAACTACTCCTAGTTCAAGAGTGTCCCTTAGCCT
TCCTTGCAACCAGAGTATTTTTGTACAGATTTGCTTTCTCCTAAACAAACAAACAAAAACAAAAACAAAA
AAAACAAAAAAAAATGAAAAAAAAAAAAAAAAGGGCGGCCGCTCTAGAGTATCCCTCGAGGGGCCCAAGC
TTACGCGTACCCAGCTTTCTTGTACAAAGTGGTTGATATCCAGCACAGTGGTCGACGATAAAACTAGTCA
TATGATAATCAACCTCTGGATTACAAAATTTGTGAAAGATTGACTGGTATTCTTAACTATGTTGCTCCTT
TTACGCTATGTGGATACGCTGCTTTAATGCCTTTGTATCATGCTATTGCTTCCCGTATGGCTTTCATTTT
CTCCTCCTTGTATAAATCCTGGTTGCTGTCTCTTTATGAGGAGTTGTGGCCCGTTGTCAGGCAACGTGGC
GTGGTGTGCACTGTGTTTGCTGACGCAACCCCCACTGGTTGGGGCATTGCCACCACCTGTCAGCTCCTTT
CCGGGACTTTCGCTTTCCCCCTCCCTATTGCCACGGCGGAACTCATCGCCGCCTGCCTTGCCCGCTGCTG
GACAGGGGCTCGGCTGTTGGGCACTGACAATTCCGTGGTGTTGTCGGGGAAGCTGACGTCCTTTCCATGG
CTGCTCGCCTGTGTTGCCACCTGGATTCTGCGCGGGACGTCCTTCTGCTACGTCCCTTCGGCCCTCAATC
CAGCGGACCTTCCTTCCCGCGGCCTGCTGCCGGCTCTGCGGCCTCTTCCGCGTCTTCGCCTTCGCCCTCA
GACGAGTCGGATCTCCCTTTGGGCCGCCTCCCCGCATCGGTACGTATGGCCAGGTACCTTTAAGACCAAT
GACTTACAAGGCAGCTGTAGATCTTAGCCACTTTTTAAAAGAAAAGGGGGGACTGGAAGGGCTAATTCAC
TCCCAACGAAGACAAGATGGGATCAATTCACCATGGGAATAACTTCGTATAGCATACATTATACGAAGTT
ATGCTGCTTTTTGCTTGTACTGGGTCTCTCTGGTTAGACCAGATCTGAGCCTGGGAGCTCTCTGGCTAAC
TAGGGAACCCACTGCTTAAGCCTCAATAAAGCTTGCCTTGAGTGCTTCAAGTAGTGTGTGCCCGTCTGTT
GTGTGACTCTGGTAACTAGAGATCCCTCAGACCCTTTTAGTCAGTGTGGAAAATCTCTAGCAGCATCTAG
AATTAATTCCGTGTATTCTATAGTGTCACCTAAATCGTATGTGTATGATACATAAGGTTATGTATTAATT
GTAGCCGCGTTCTAACGACAATATGTACAAGCCTAATTGTGTAGCATCTGGCTTACTGAAGCAGACCCTA
TCATCTCTCTCGTAAACTGCCGTCAGAGTCGGTTTGGTTGGACGAACCTTCTGAGTTTCTGGTAACGCCG
TCCCGCACCCGGAAATGGTCAGCGAACCAATCAGCAGGGTCATCGCTAGCCAGATCCTCTACGCCGGACG
CATCGTGGCCGGCATCACCGGCGCCACAGGTGCGGTTGCTGGCGCCTATATCGCCGACATCACCGATGGG
GAAGATCGGGCTCGCCACTTCGGGCTCATGAGCGCTTGTTTCGGCGTGGGTATGGTGGCAGGCCCCGTGG
CCGGGGGACTGTTGGGCGCCATCTCCTTGCATGCACCATTCCTTGCGGCGGCGGTGCTCAACGGCCTCAA
CCTACTACTGGGCTGCTTCCTAATGCAGGAGTCGCATAAGGGAGAGCGTCGAATGGTGCACTCTCAGTAC
AATCTGCTCTGATGCCGCATAGTTAAGCCAGCCCCGACACCCGCCAACACCCGCTGACGCGCCCTGACGG
GCTTGTCTGCTCCCGGCATCCGCTTACAGACAAGCTGTGACCGTCTCCGGGAGCTGCATGTGTCAGAGGT
TTTCACCGTCATCACCGAAACGCGCGAGACGAAAGGGCCTCGTGATACGCCTATTTTTATAGGTTAATGT
CATGATAATAATGGTTTCTTAGACGTCAGGTGGCACTTTTCGGGGAAATGTGCGCGGAACCCCTATTTGT
TTATTTTTCTAAATACATTCAAATATGTATCCGCTCATGAGACAATAACCCTGATAAATGCTTCAATAAT
ATTGAAAAAGGAAGAGTATGAGTATTCAACATTTCCGTGTCGCCCTTATTCCCTTTTTTGCGGCATTTTG
CCTTCCTGTTTTTGCTCACCCAGAAACGCTGGTGAAAGTAAAAGATGCTGAAGATCAGTTGGGTGCACGA
GTGGGTTACATCGAACTGGATCTCAACAGCGGTAAGATCCTTGAGAGTTTTCGCCCCGAAGAACGTTTTC
CAATGATGAGCACTTTTAAAGTTCTGCTATGTGGCGCGGTATTATCCCGTATTGACGCCGGGCAAGAGCA
ACTCGGTCGCCGCATACACTATTCTCAGAATGACTTGGTTGAGTACTCACCAGTCACAGAAAAGCATCTT
ACGGATGGCATGACAGTAAGAGAATTATGCAGTGCTGCCATAACCATGAGTGATAACACTGCGGCCAACT
TACTTCTGACAACGATCGGAGGACCGAAGGAGCTAACCGCTTTTTTGCACAACATGGGGGATCATGTAAC
TCGCCTTGATCGTTGGGAACCGGAGCTGAATGAAGCCATACCAAACGACGAGCGTGACACCACGATGCCT
GTAGCAATGGCAACAACGTTGCGCAAACTATTAACTGGCGAACTACTTACTCTAGCTTCCCGGCAACAAT
TAATAGACTGGATGGAGGCGGATAAAGTTGCAGGACCACTTCTGCGCTCGGCCCTTCCGGCTGGCTGGTT
TATTGCTGATAAATCTGGAGCCGGTGAGCGTGGGTCTCGCGGTATCATTGCAGCACTGGGGCCAGATGGT
AAGCCCTCCCGTATCGTAGTTATCTACACGACGGGGAGTCAGGCAACTATGGATGAACGAAATAGACAGA
TCGCTGAGATAGGTGCCTCACTGATTAAGCATTGGTAACTGTCAGACCAAGTTTACTCATATATACTTTA
GATTGATTTAAAACTTCATTTTTAATTTAAAAGGATCTAGGTGAAGATCCTTTTTGATAATCTCATGACC
AAAATCCCTTAACGTGAGTTTTCGTTCCACTGAGCGTCAGACCCCGTAGAAAAGATCAAAGGATCTTCTT
GAGATCCTTTTTTTCTGCGCGTAATCTGCTGCTTGCAAACAAAAAAACCACCGCTACCAGCGGTGGTTTG
TTTGCCGGATCAAGAGCTACCAACTCTTTTTCCGAAGGTAACTGGCTTCAGCAGAGCGCAGATACCAAAT
ACTGTTCTTCTAGTGTAGCCGTAGTTAGGCCACCACTTCAAGAACTCTGTAGCACCGCCTACATACCTCG
CTCTGCTAATCCTGTTACCAGTGGCTGCTGCCAGTGGCGATAAGTCGTGTCTTACCGGGTTGGACTCAAG
ACGATAGTTACCGGATAAGGCGCAGCGGTCGGGCTGAACGGGGGGTTCGTGCACACAGCCCAGCTTGGAG
CGAACGACCTACACCGAACTGAGATACCTACAGCGTGAGCTATGAGAAAGCGCCACGCTTCCCGAAGGGA
GAAAGGCGGACAGGTATCCGGTAAGCGGCAGGGTCGGAACAGGAGAGCGCACGAGGGAGCTTCCAGGGGG
AAACGCCTGGTATCTTTATAGTCCTGTCGGGTTTCGCCACCTCTGACTTGAGCGTCGATTTTTGTGATGC
TCGTCAGGGGGGCGGAGCCTATGGAAAAACGCCAGCAACGCGGCCTTTTTACGGTTCCTGGCCTTTTGCT
GGCCTTTTGCTCACATGTTCTTTCCTGCGTTATCCCCTGATTCTGTGGATAACCGTATTACCGCCTTTGA
GTGAGCTGATACCGCTCGCCGCAGCCGAACGACCGAGCGCAGCGAGTCAGTGAGCGAGGAAGCGGAAGAG
CGCCCAATACGCAAACCGCCTCTCCCCGCGCGTTGGCCGATTCATTAATGCAGCTGTGGAATGTGTGTCA
GTTAGGGTGTGGAAAGTCCCCAGGCTCCCCAGCAGGCAGAAGTATGCAAAGCATGCATCTCAATTAGTCA
GCAACCAGGTGTGGAAAGTCCCCAGGCTCCCCAGCAGGCAGAAGTATGCAAAGCATGCATCTCAATTAGT
CAGCAACCATAGTCCCGCCCCTAACTCCGCCCATCCCGCCCCTAACTCCGCCCAGTTCCGCCCATTCTCC
GCCCCATGGCTGACTAATTTTTTTTATTTATGCAGAGGCCGAGGCCGCCTCGGCCTCTGAGCTATTCCAG
AAGTAGTGAGGAGGCTTTTTTGGAGGCCTAGGCTTTTGCAAAAAGCTTGGACACAAGACAGGCTTGCGAG
ATATGTTTGAGAATACCACTTTATCCCGCGTCAGGGAGAGGCAGTGCGTAAAAAGACGCGGACTCATGTG
AAATACTGGTTTTTAGTGCGCCAGATCTCTATAATCTCGCGCAACCTATTTTCCCCTCGAACACTTTTTA
AGCCGTAGATAAACAGGCTGGGACACTTCACATGAGCGAAAAATACATCGTCACCTGGGACATGTTGCAG
ATCCATGCACGTAAACTCGCAAGCCGACTGATGCCTTCTGAACAATGGAAAGGCATTATTGCCGTAAGCC
GTGGCGGTCTGTACCGGGTGCGTTACTGGCGCGTGAACTGGGTATTCGTCATGTCGATACCGTTTGTATT
TCCAGCTACGATCACGACAACCAGCGCGAGCTTAAAGTGCTGAAACGCGCAGAAGGCGATGGCGAAGGCT
TCATCGTTATTGATGACCTGGTGGATACCGGTGGTACTGCGGTTGCGATTCGTGAAATGTATCCAAAAGC
GCACTTTGTCACCATCTTCGCAAAACCGGCTGGTCGTCCGCTGGTTGATGACTATGTTGTTGATATCCCG
CAAGATACCTGGATTGAACAGCCGTGGGATATGGGCGTCGTATTCGTCCCGCCAATCTCCGGTCGCTAAT
CTTTTCAACGCCTGGCACTGCCGGGCGTTGTTCTTTTTAACTTCAGGCGGGTTACAATAGTTTCCAGTAA
GTATTCTGGAGGCTGCATCCATGACACAGGCAAACCTGAGCGAAACCCTGTTCAAACCCCGCTTTAAACA
TCCTGAAACCTCGACGCTAGTCCGCCGCTTTAATCACGGCGCACAACCGCCTGTGCAGTCGGCCCTTGAT
GGTAAAACCATCCCTCACTGGTATCGCATGATTAACCGTCTGATGTGGATCTGGCGCGGCATTGACCCAC
GCGAAATCCTCGACGTCCAGGCACGTATTGTGATGAGCGATGCCGAACGTACCGACGATGATTTATACGA
TACGGTGATTGGCTACCGTGGCGGCAACTGGATTTATGAGTGGGCCCCGGATCTTTGTGAAGGAACCTTA
CTTCTGTGGTGTGACATAATTGGACAAACTACCTACAGAGATTTAAAGCTCTAAGGTAAATATAAAATTT
TTAAGTGTATAATGTGTTAAACTACTGATTCTAATTGTTTGTGTATTTTAGATTCCAACCTATGGAACTG
ATGAATGGGAGCAGTGGTGGAATGCCTTTAATGAGGAAAACCTGTTTTGCTCAGAAGAAATGCCATCTAG
TGATGATGAGGCTACTGCTGACTCTCAACATTCTACTCCTCCAAAAAAGAAGAGAAAGGTAGAAGACCCC
AAGGACTTTCCTTCAGAATTGCTAAGTTTTTTGAGTCATGCTGTGTTTAGTAATAGAACTCTTGCTTGCT
TTGCTATTTACACCACAAAGGAAAAAGCTGCACTGCTATACAAGAAAATTATGGAAAAATATTCTGTAAC
CTTTATAAGTAGGCATAACAGTTATAATCATAACATACTGTTTTTTCTTACTCCACACAGGCATAGAGTG
TCTGCTATTAATAACTATGCTCAAAAATTGTGTACCTTTAGCTTTTTAATTTGTAAAGGGGTTAATAAGG
AATATTTGATGTATAGTGCCTTGACTAGAGATCATAATCAGCCATACCACATTTGTAGAGGTTTTACTTG
CTTTAAAAAACCTCCCACACCTCCCCCTGAACCTGAAACATAAAATGAATGCAATTGTTGTTGTTAACTT
GTTTATTGCAGCTTATAATGGTTACAAATAAAGCAATAGCATCACAAATTTCACAAATAAAGCATTTTTT
TCACTGCATTCTAGTTGTGGTTTGTCCAAACTCATCAATGTATCTTATCATGTCTGGATCAACTGGATAA
CTCAAGCTAACCAAAATCATCCCAAACTTCCCACCCCATACCCTATTACCACTGCCAATTACCTGTGGTT
TCATTTACTCTAAACCTGTGATTCCTCTGAATTATTTTCATTTTAAAGAAATTGTATTTGTTAAATATGT
ACTACAAACTTAGTAGT
